Addgene plasmid #36247: pRRL MND GFP
Depositing lab: David Rawlings. Depositing organization: Seattle Children's Hospital and Research Institute. Publication: Ubiquitous high-level gene expression in hematopoietic lineages provides effective lentiviral gene therapy of murine Wiskott-Aldrich Syndrome. Astrakhan A, Sather BD, Ryu BY, Khim S, Singh S, Humblet-Baron S, Ochs HD, Miao CH, Rawlings DJ. Blood. 2012 Mar 19. 10.1182/blood-2011-03-340711 PubMed 22431569.
Backbone
  Vector backbone: pRRLSIN.cppt.PGK-GFP.WPRE Addgene 12252
  Backbone manufacturer: Didier Trono
  Backbone size w/o insert (bp): 6857
  Total vector size (bp): 7332
  Modifications to backbone: PGK GFP removed (EcoRV and BamHI)and replaced with a multiple cloning site for addition of MND GFP cassette
  Vector type: Lentiviral
Growth in bacteria
  Bacterial resistance: Ampicillin, 100 μg/mL
  Growth temperature: 37°C
  Growth strain: Stbl3
  Copy number: Unknown
Gene/Insert
  Gene/Insert name: GFP (alt names: enhanced green fluorescent protein; EGFP)
  Insert size (bp): 720
  Entrez Gene: eGFP (a.k.a. pPRS3a_01)
  Promoter: MND
  Cloning method: Restriction Enzyme; 5′ cloning site PstI (not destroyed); 3′ cloning site SpeI (not destroyed)
  Sequencing primers: 5′ gatcacgagactagcctcgag; 3′ caacgggccacaactcctc
Resource information
  A portion of this plasmid was derived from a plasmid made by: Backbone is from Addgene plasmid 12252 (Didier Trono)
Terms and licenses: Academic/Nonprofit Terms; Industry Terms: Not Available to Industry
How to cite: pRRL MND GFP was a gift from David Rawlings (Addgene plasmid # 36247 ; http://n2t.net/addgene:36247 ; RRID:Addgene_36247)
