[The description below was written by a language model from this plasmid's Addgene catalogue record and pLannotate feature annotations shown in this document.]
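Description:
pRRL MND GFP is a third-generation, self-inactivating HIV-1 lentiviral transfer vector of about 7.3 kb, built on the pRRLSIN.cppt.PGK-GFP.WPRE backbone. The original PGK-GFP unit was excised and replaced with a multiple cloning site, into which an MND promoter–EGFP cassette was placed. In bacteria the plasmid replicates from a high-copy ColE1/pUC-type origin and is selected with ampicillin through the bla gene. An f1 origin, lac promoter/operator remnants, and T3 and T7 promoters are carried over from the cloning backbone. An SV40 poly(A) signal and SV40 origin lie just downstream of the viral region.

The viral genome is transcribed in packaging cells from a chimeric RSV promoter fused to a truncated 5' LTR, which makes genomic RNA production independent of Tat. It carries the Ψ packaging signal with a short gag fragment, the Rev response element for nuclear export of unspliced RNA, and the cPPT/CTS element, which improves nuclear import and transduction. The 3' LTR has a U3 deletion, so after reverse transcription both LTRs of the provirus are transcriptionally inactive and expression depends on the internal promoter. That promoter, MND, is a modified gammaretroviral LTR-derived element, which explains why the annotation tool labels this region as a Moloney murine leukemia virus LTR fragment. It drives the 720 bp EGFP coding sequence, followed by a WPRE that enhances transcript stability and expression.

The associated publication concerns ubiquitous high-level expression in hematopoietic lineages for lentiviral gene therapy of murine Wiskott-Aldrich syndrome. The construct therefore fits use as a GFP reporter or control vector for assessing MND-driven expression and transduction efficiency. Producing virus requires separate packaging and envelope plasmids, which the record does not specify.
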