Features (pLannotate 1.2.2; 26 found; start..end, strand, type, name):
      8..229     +  promoter       RSV promoter: Rous sarcoma virus enhancer/promoter
    236..416     +  LTR            5' LTR (truncated): truncated 5' long terminal repeat (LTR) from HIV-1
    460..585     +  misc_feature   HIV-1 Ψ: packaging signal of human immunodeficiency virus type 1
    569..932     +  CDS            HIV-1 gag (fragment): gag protein from human immunodeficiency virus 1; gag
   1027..1363    +  ncRNA          RRE: Accession: RF00036 - HIV Rev response element
   1688..1788    +  CDS            Rev (fragment): human immunodeficiency virus 1 (HIV-1) Rev protein; rev; enhances nuclear export of unspliced and incompletely spliced viral mRNAs
   1807..1924    +  misc_feature   cPPT/CTS: central polypurine tract and central termination sequence of HIV-1
   2022..2316    +  LTR            LTR (fragment): long terminal repeat from Moloney murine leukemia virus
   2315..2331    +  promoter       minimal CMV promoter (fragment): human cytomegalovirus (CMV) immediate early promoter
   2427..3146    +  CDS            EGFP: the original enhanced GFP (Yang et al., 1996) mammalian codon-optimized
   3189..3777    +  misc_feature   WPRE: woodchuck hepatitis virus posttranscriptional regulatory element
   3794..3862    +  CDS            nef (fragment): NEF_HV1Z2 - Experimental evidence at protein level: Swiss-Prot protein existence level 1. Extracellular Nef protein targets CD4(+) T-lymphocytes for apoptosis by interacting with CXCR4 surface receptors. From Human immunodeficiency virus type 1 group M subtype D (isolate Z2/CDC-Z34) (HIV-1).
   3864..4097    +  LTR            3' LTR (ΔU3): self-inactivating 3' long terminal repeat (LTR) from HIV-1
   4169..4290    +  polyA_signal   SV40 poly(A) signal: SV40 polyadenylation signal
   4309..4444    +  rep_origin     SV40 ori: SV40 origin of replication
   4477..4495    -  promoter       T7 promoter: promoter for bacteriophage T7 RNA polymerase
   4503..4658    +  CDS            lacZα (fragment): LacZα fragment of β-galactosidase; lacZ fragment
   4666..5121    +  rep_origin     f1 ori (sequence partly withheld): f1 bacteriophage origin of replication; arrow indicates direction of (+) strand synthesis
   5150..5254    +  promoter       AmpR promoter: bla
   5255..6115    +  CDS            AmpR: β-lactamase; bla; confers resistance to ampicillin, carbenicillin, and related antibiotics
   6286..6874    +  rep_origin     ori: high-copy-number ColE1/pMB1/pBR322/pUC origin of replication
   7057..7149    +  CDS            lacI (fragment): lac repressor; lacI; The lac repressor binds to the lac operator to inhibit transcription in E. coli. This inhibition can be relieved by adding lactose or isopropyl-β-D-thiogalactopyranoside (IPTG).
   7162..7183    +  protein_bind   CAP binding site: CAP binding activates transcription in the presence of cAMP. E. coli catabolite activator protein
   7198..7228    +  promoter       lac promoter: promoter for the E. coli lac operon
   7236..7252    +  protein_bind   lac operator: The lac repressor binds to the lac operator to inhibit transcription in E. coli. This inhibition can be relieved by adding lactose or isopropyl-β-D-thiogalactopyranoside (IPTG). lac repressor encoded by lacI
   7297..7315    +  promoter       T3 promoter: promoter for bacteriophage T3 RNA polymerase
>Addgene plasmid #36247 | pRRL MND GFP | depositor full sequence | sequence record 45124 | pRRL MND GFP sequence 7335 bps
AGCTTAATGTAGTCTTATGCAATACTCTTGTAGTCTTGCAACATGGTAACGATGAGTTAGCAACATGCCT
TACAAGGAGAGAAAAAGCACCGTGCATGCCGATTGGTGGAAGTAAGGTGGTACGATCGTGCCTTATTAGG
AAGGCAACAGACGGGTCTGACATGGATTGGACGAACCACTGAATTGCCGCATTGCAGAGATATTGTATTT
AAGTGCCTAGCTCGATACAATAAACGGGTCTCTCTGGTTAGACCAGATCTGAGCCTGGGAGCTCTCTGGC
TAACTAGGGAACCCACTGCTTAAGCCTCAATAAAGCTTGCCTTGAGTGCTTCAAGTAGTGTGTGCCCGTC
TGTTGTGTGACTCTGGTAACTAGAGATCCCTCAGACCCTTTTAGTCAGTGTGGAAAATCTCTAGCAGTGG
CGCCCGAACAGGGACCTGAAAGCGAAAGGGAAACCAGAGCTCTCTCGACGCAGGACTCGGCTTGCTGAAG
CGCGCACGGCAAGAGGCGAGGGGCGGCGACTGGTGAGTACGCCAAAAATTTTGACTAGCGGAGGCTAGAA
GGAGAGAGATGGGTGCGAGAGCGTCAGTATTAAGCGGGGGAGAATTAGATCGCGATGGGAAAAAATTCGG
TTAAGGCCAGGGGGAAAGAAAAAATATAAATTAAAACATATAGTATGGGCAAGCAGGGAGCTAGAACGAT
TCGCAGTTAATCCTGGCCTGTTAGAAACATCAGAAGGCTGTAGACAAATACTGGGACAGCTACAACCATC
CCTTCAGACAGGATCAGAAGAACTTAGATCATTATATAATACAGTAGCAACCCTCTATTGTGTGCATCAA
AGGATAGAGATAAAAGACACCAAGGAAGCTTTAGACAAGATAGAGGAAGAGCAAAACAAAAGTAAGACCA
CCGCACAGCAAGCGGCCGCTGATCTTCAGACCTGGAGGAGGAGATATGAGGGACAATTGGAGAAGTGAAT
TATATAAATATAAAGTAGTAAAAATTGAACCATTAGGAGTAGCACCCACCAAGGCAAAGAGAAGAGTGGT
GCAGAGAGAAAAAAGAGCAGTGGGAATAGGAGCTTTGTTCCTTGGGTTCTTGGGAGCAGCAGGAAGCACT
ATGGGCGCAGCCTCAATGACGCTGACGGTACAGGCCAGACAATTATTGTCTGGTATAGTGCAGCAGCAGA
ACAATTTGCTGAGGGCTATTGAGGCGCAACAGCATCTGTTGCAACTCACAGTCTGGGGCATCAAGCAGCT
CCAGGCAAGAATCCTGGCTGTGGAAAGATACCTAAAGGATCAACAGCTCCTGGGGATTTGGGGTTGCTCT
GGAAAACTCATTTGCACCACTGCTGTGCCTTGGAATGCTAGTTGGAGTAATAAATCTCTGGAACAGATTT
GGAATCACACGACCTGGATGGAGTGGGACAGAGAAATTAACAATTACACAAGCTTAATACACTCCTTAAT
TGAAGAATCGCAAAACCAGCAAGAAAAGAATGAACAAGAATTATTGGAATTAGATAAATGGGCAAGTTTG
TGGAATTGGTTTAACATAACAAATTGGCTGTGGTATATAAAATTATTCATAATGATAGTAGGAGGCTTGG
TAGGTTTAAGAATAGTTTTTGCTGTACTTTCTATAGTGAATAGAGTTAGGCAGGGATATTCACCATTATC
GTTTCAGACCCACCTCCCAACCCCGAGGGGACCCGACAGGCCCGAAGGAATAGAAGAAGAAGGTGGAGAG
AGAGACAGAGACAGATCCATTCGATTAGTGAACGGATCTCGACGGTATCGGTTAACTTTTAAAAGAAAAG
GGGGGATTGGGGGGTACAGTGCAGGGGAAAGAATAGTAGACATAATAGCAACAGACATACAAACTAAAGA
ATTACAAAAACAAATTACAAAAATTCAAAATTTTATCGATCACGAGACTAGCCTCGAGAAGCTTGATGGC
CGCCAGTGTGATGGATATCTGCAGAATTCGCCCTTATGGGGATCCGAACAGAGAGACAGCAGAATATGGG
CCAAACAGGATATCTGTGGTAAGCAGTTCCTGCCCCGGCTCAGGGCCAAGAACAGTTGGAACAGCAGAAT
ATGGGCCAAACAGGATATCTGTGGTAAGCAGTTCCTGCCCCGGCTCAGGGCCAAGAACAGATGGTCCCCA
GATGCGGTCCCGCCCTCAGCAGTTTCTAGAGAACCATCAGATGTTTCCAGGGTGCCCCAAGGACCTGAAA
TGACCCTGTGCCTTATTTGAACTAACCAATCAGTTCGCTTCTCGCTTCTGTTCGCGCGCTTCTGCTCCCC
GAGCTCTATATAAGCAGAGCTCGTTTAGTGAACCGTCAGATCGCCTGGAGACGCCATCCACGCTGTTTTG
ACCTCCATAGAAGACACCGACTCTAGAGGATCCACCGGTCGCCACCATGGTGAGCAAGGGCGAGGAGCTG
TTCACCGGGGTGGTGCCCATCCTGGTCGAGCTGGACGGCGACGTAAACGGCCACAAGTTCAGCGTGTCCG
GCGAGGGCGAGGGCGATGCCACCTACGGCAAGCTGACCCTGAAGTTCATCTGCACCACCGGCAAGCTGCC
CGTGCCCTGGCCCACCCTCGTGACCACCCTGACCTACGGCGTGCAGTGCTTCAGCCGCTACCCCGACCAC
ATGAAGCAGCACGACTTCTTCAAGTCCGCCATGCCCGAAGGCTACGTCCAGGAGCGCACCATCTTCTTCA
AGGACGACGGCAACTACAAGACCCGCGCCGAGGTGAAGTTCGAGGGCGACACCCTGGTGAACCGCATCGA
GCTGAAGGGCATCGACTTCAAGGAGGACGGCAACATCCTGGGGCACAAGCTGGAGTACAACTACAACAGC
CACAACGTCTATATCATGGCCGACAAGCAGAAGAACGGCATCAAGGTGAACTTCAAGATCCGCCACAACA
TCGAGGACGGCAGCGTGCAGCTCGCCGACCACTACCAGCAGAACACCCCCATCGGCGACGGCCCCGTGCT
GCTGCCCGACAACCACTACCTGAGCACCCAGTCCGCCCTGAGCAAAGACCCCAACGAGAAGCGCGATCAC
ATGGTCCTGCTGGAGTTCGTGACCGCCGCCGGGATCACTCTCGGCATGGACGAGCTGTACAAGTAAAGGG
CGAATTCCAGCACACTGGCGGCCGTTACTAGTGTCGACAATCAACCTCTGGATTACAAAATTTGTGAAAG
ATTGACTGGTATTCTTAACTATGTTGCTCCTTTTACGCTATGTGGATACGCTGCTTTAATGCCTTTGTAT
CATGCTATTGCTTCCCGTATGGCTTTCATTTTCTCCTCCTTGTATAAATCCTGGTTGCTGTCTCTTTATG
AGGAGTTGTGGCCCGTTGTCAGGCAACGTGGCGTGGTGTGCACTGTGTTTGCTGACGCAACCCCCACTGG
TTGGGGCATTGCCACCACCTGTCAGCTCCTTTCCGGGACTTTCGCTTTCCCCCTCCCTATTGCCACGGCG
GAACTCATCGCCGCCTGCCTTGCCCGCTGCTGGACAGGGGCTCGGCTGTTGGGCACTGACAATTCCGTGG
TGTTGTCGGGGAAGCTGACGTCCTTTCCATGGCTGCTCGCCTGTGTTGCCACCTGGATTCTGCGCGGGAC
GTCCTTCTGCTACGTCCCTTCGGCCCTCAATCCAGCGGACCTTCCTTCCCGCGGCCTGCTGCCGGCTCTG
CGGCCTCTTCCGCGTCTTCGCCTTCGCCCTCAGACGAGTCGGATCTCCCTTTGGGCCGCCTCCCCGCCTG
GAATTCGAGCTCGGTACCTTTAAGACCAATGACTTACAAGGCAGCTGTAGATCTTAGCCACTTTTTAAAA
GAAAAGGGGGGACTGGAAGGGCTAATTCACTCCCAACGAAGACAAGATCTGCTTTTTGCTTGTACTGGGT
CTCTCTGGTTAGACCAGATCTGAGCCTGGGAGCTCTCTGGCTAACTAGGGAACCCACTGCTTAAGCCTCA
ATAAAGCTTGCCTTGAGTGCTTCAAGTAGTGTGTGCCCGTCTGTTGTGTGACTCTGGTAACTAGAGATCC
CTCAGACCCTTTTAGTCAGTGTGGAAAATCTCTAGCAGTAGTAGTTCATGTCATCTTATTATTCAGTATT
TATAACTTGCAAAGAAATGAATATCAGAGAGTGAGAGGAACTTGTTTATTGCAGCTTATAATGGTTACAA
ATAAAGCAATAGCATCACAAATTTCACAAATAAAGCATTTTTTTCACTGCATTCTAGTTGTGGTTTGTCC
AAACTCATCAATGTATCTTATCATGTCTGGCTCTAGCTATCCCGCCCCTAACTCCGCCCAGTTCCGCCCA
TTCTCCGCCCCATGGCTGACTAATTTTTTTTATTTATGCAGAGGCCGAGGCCGCCTCGGCCTCTGAGCTA
TTCCAGAAGTAGTGAGGAGGCTTTTTTGGAGGCCTAGGCTTTTGCGTCGAGACGTACCCAATTCGCCCTA
TAGTGAGTCGTATTACGCGCGCTCACTGGCCGTCGTTTTACAACGTCGTGACTGGGAAAACCCTGGCGTT
ACCCAACTTAATCGCCTTGCAGCACATCCCCCTTTCGCCAGCTGGCGTAATAGCGAAGAGGCCCGCACCG
ATCGCCCTTCCCAACAGTTGCGCAGCCTGAATGGCGAATGGCGCG
[124 nt withheld, positions 4666-4789]
C
[91 nt withheld, positions 4791-4881]
A
[49 nt withheld, positions 4883-4931]
CCTTTGACGTTGGAGTCCACGTTCTTT
[37 nt withheld, positions 4959-4995]
ACCCTATCTCGGTCTATTCTTTTGATTTATAAGGGATTTTGCCGATTTCGGCCTATTGGTTAAAAAATGA
GCTGATTTAACAAAAATTTAACGCGAATTTTAACAAAATATTAACGTTTACAATTTCCCAGGTGGCACTT
TTCGGGGAAATGTGCGCGGAACCCCTATTTGTTTATTTTTCTAAATACATTCAAATATGTATCCGCTCAT
GAGACAATAACCCTGATAAATGCTTCAATAATATTGAAAAAGGAAGAGTATGAGTATTCAACATTTCCGT
GTCGCCCTTATTCCCTTTTTTGCGGCATTTTGCCTTCCTGTTTTTGCTCACCCAGAAACGCTGGTGAAAG
TAAAAGATGCTGAAGATCAGTTGGGTGCACGAGTGGGTTACATCGAACTGGATCTCAACAGCGGTAAGAT
CCTTGAGAGTTTTCGCCCCGAAGAACGTTTTCCAATGATGAGCACTTTTAAAGTTCTGCTATGTGGCGCG
GTATTATCCCGTATTGACGCCGGGCAAGAGCAACTCGGTCGCCGCATACACTATTCTCAGAATGACTTGG
TTGAGTACTCACCAGTCACAGAAAAGCATCTTACGGATGGCATGACAGTAAGAGAATTATGCAGTGCTGC
CATAACCATGAGTGATAACACTGCGGCCAACTTACTTCTGACAACGATCGGAGGACCGAAGGAGCTAACC
GCTTTTTTGCACAACATGGGGGATCATGTAACTCGCCTTGATCGTTGGGAACCGGAGCTGAATGAAGCCA
TACCAAACGACGAGCGTGACACCACGATGCCTGTAGCAATGGCAACAACGTTGCGCAAACTATTAACTGG
CGAACTACTTACTCTAGCTTCCCGGCAACAATTAATAGACTGGATGGAGGCGGATAAAGTTGCAGGACCA
CTTCTGCGCTCGGCCCTTCCGGCTGGCTGGTTTATTGCTGATAAATCTGGAGCCGGTGAGCGTGGGTCTC
GCGGTATCATTGCAGCACTGGGGCCAGATGGTAAGCCCTCCCGTATCGTAGTTATCTACACGACGGGGAG
TCAGGCAACTATGGATGAACGAAATAGACAGATCGCTGAGATAGGTGCCTCACTGATTAAGCATTGGTAA
CTGTCAGACCAAGTTTACTCATATATACTTTAGATTGATTTAAAACTTCATTTTTAATTTAAAAGGATCT
AGGTGAAGATCCTTTTTGATAATCTCATGACCAAAATCCCTTAACGTGAGTTTTCGTTCCACTGAGCGTC
AGACCCCGTAGAAAAGATCAAAGGATCTTCTTGAGATCCTTTTTTTCTGCGCGTAATCTGCTGCTTGCAA
ACAAAAAAACCACCGCTACCAGCGGTGGTTTGTTTGCCGGATCAAGAGCTACCAACTCTTTTTCCGAAGG
TAACTGGCTTCAGCAGAGCGCAGATACCAAATACTGTCCTTCTAGTGTAGCCGTAGTTAGGCCACCACTT
CAAGAACTCTGTAGCACCGCCTACATACCTCGCTCTGCTAATCCTGTTACCAGTGGCTGCTGCCAGTGGC
GATAAGTCGTGTCTTACCGGGTTGGACTCAAGACGATAGTTACCGGATAAGGCGCAGCGGTCGGGCTGAA
CGGGGGGTTCGTGCACACAGCCCAGCTTGGAGCGAACGACCTACACCGAACTGAGATACCTACAGCGTGA
GCTATGAGAAAGCGCCACGCTTCCCGAAGGGAGAAAGGCGGACAGGTATCCGGTAAGCGGCAGGGTCGGA
ACAGGAGAGCGCACGAGGGAGCTTCCAGGGGGAAACGCCTGGTATCTTTATAGTCCTGTCGGGTTTCGCC
ACCTCTGACTTGAGCGTCGATTTTTGTGATGCTCGTCAGGGGGGCGGAGCCTATGGAAAAACGCCAGCAA
CGCGGCCTTTTTACGGTTCCTGGCCTTTTGCTGGCCTTTTGCTCACATGTTCTTTCCTGCGTTATCCCCT
GATTCTGTGGATAACCGTATTACCGCCTTTGAGTGAGCTGATACCGCTCGCCGCAGCCGAACGACCGAGC
GCAGCGAGTCAGTGAGCGAGGAAGCGGAAGAGCGCCCAATACGCAAACCGCCTCTCCCCGCGCGTTGGCC
GATTCATTAATGCAGCTGGCACGACAGGTTTCCCGACTGGAAAGCGGGCAGTGAGCGCAACGCAATTAAT
GTGAGTTAGCTCACTCATTAGGCACCCCAGGCTTTACACTTTATGCTTCCGGCTCGTATGTTGTGTGGAA
TTGTGAGCGGATAACAATTTCACACAGGAAACAGCTATGACCATGATTACGCCAAGCGCGCAATTAACCC
TCACTAAAGGGAACAAAAGCTGGAGCTGCA
