>Addgene plasmid #36247 | pRRL MND GFP | addgene partial sequence | sequence record 46886 | EGFP-N 5'-CGTCGCCGTCCAGCTCGACCAG-3'
CCTTGCTCACCATGGTGGCGACCGGTGGATCCTCTAGAGTCGGTGTCTTCTATGGAGGTCAAAACAGCGT
GGATGGCGTCTCCAGGCGATCTGACGGTTCACTAAACGAGCTCTGCTTATATAGAGCTCGGGGAGCAGAA
GCGCGCGAACAGAAGCGAGAAGCGAACTGATTGGTTAGTTCAAATAAGGCACAGGGTCATTTCAGGTCCT
TGGGGCACCCTGGAAACATCTGATGGTTCTCTAGAAACTGCTGAGGGCGGGACCGCATCTGGGGACCATC
TGTTCTTGGCCCTGAGCCGGGGCAGGAACTGCTTACCACAGATATCCTGTTTGGCCCATATTCTGCTGTT
CCAACTGTTCTTGGCCCTGAGCCGGGGCAGGAACTGCTTACCACAGATATCCTGTTTGGCCCATATTCTG
CTGTCTCTCTGTTCGGATCCCCATAAGGGCGAATTCTGCAGATATCCATCACACTGGCGGCCATCAAGCT
TCTCGAGGCTAGTCTCGTGATCGATAAAATTTTGAATTTTTGTAATTTGTTTTTGTAATTCTTTAGTTTG
TATGTCTGTTGCTATTATGTCTACTATTCTTTCCCCTGCACTGTACCCCCCAATCCCCCCTTTTCTTTTA
AAAGTTAACCGATACCGTCGAGATCCGTTCACTAATCGAATGGATCTGTCTCTGTCTCTCTCTCCACCTT
CTTCTTCTATTCCTTCGGGCCTGTCGG
