>Addgene plasmid #36247 | pRRL MND GFP | addgene partial sequence | sequence record 49652 | WPRE-R 5'-CATAGCGTAAAAGGAGCAACA-3'
TTTTGTAATCCAGAGGTTGATTGTCGACACTAGTAACGGCCGCCAGTGTGCTGGAATTCGCCCTTTACTT
GTACAGCTCGTCCATGCCGAGAGTGATCCCGGCGGCGGTCACGAACTCCAGCAGGACCATGTGATCGCGC
TTCTCGTTGGGGTCTTTGCTCAGGGCGGACTGGGTGCTCAGGTAGTGGTTGTCGGGCAGCAGCACGGGGC
CGTCGCCGATGGGGGTGTTCTGCTGGTAGTGGTCGGCGAGCTGCACGCTGCCGTCCTCGATGTTGTGGCG
GATCTTGAAGTTCACCTTGATGCCGTTCTTCTGCTTGTCGGCCATGATATAGACGTTGTGGCTGTTGTAG
TTGTACTCCAGCTTGTGCCCCAGGATGTTGCCGTCCTCCTTGAAGTCGATGCCCTTCAGCTCGATGCGGT
TCACCAGGGTGTCGCCCTCGAACTTCACCTCGGCGCGGGTCTTGTAGTTGCCGTCGTCCTTGAAGAAGAT
GGTGCGCTCCTGGACGTAGCCTTCGGGCATGGCGGACTTGAAGAAGTCGTGCTGCTTCATGTGGTCGGGG
TAGCGGCTGAAGCACTGCACGCCGTAGGTCAGGGTGGTCACGAGGGTGGGCCAGGGCACGGGCAGCTTGC
CGGTGGTGCAGATGAACTTCAGGGTCAGCTTGCCGTAGGTGGCATCGCCCTCGCCCTCGCCGGACACGCT
GAACTTGTGGCCGTTTACGTCGCCGTCCAGCTCGACCAGGATGGGCACCACCCCGGTGAACAGCTCCTCG
CCCTTGCTCACCATGGTGGCGACCGGTGGATCCTCTAG
